Addgene plasmid #147686: pnYC-NpM-HsPAN3_245-687-M546H_U
Purpose: Bacterial Expression of HsPAN3_245-687-M546H
Depositing lab: Elisa Izaurralde. Depositing organization: Max Planck Institute for Developmental Biology. Publication: Structure of the PAN3 pseudokinase reveals the basis for interactions with the PAN2 deadenylase and the GW182 proteins. Christie M, Boland A, Huntzinger E, Weichenrieder O, Izaurralde E. Mol Cell. 2013 Aug 8;51(3):360-73. doi: 10.1016/j.molcel.2013.07.011. PubMed 23932717.
Backbone
  Vector backbone: Unknown
  Vector type: Bacterial Expression
Growth in bacteria
  Bacterial resistance: Chloramphenicol, 25 μg/mL
  Growth temperature: 37°C
  Growth strain: DH5alpha
  Copy number: Low Copy
Gene/Insert
  Gene/Insert name: HsPAN3_245-687-M546H
  Species: H. sapiens (human)
  Entrez Gene: PAN3 (a.k.a. RP11-179F17.3)
  Cloning method: Unknown
Terms and licenses: Academic/Nonprofit Terms; Industry Terms: Not Available to Industry
Depositor comments: ORF exrtacted from NCBI:BC128180.1 Plasmids from this collection were made available to the research community and donated after the lab closed. Please note that the sequence provided by the depositing laboratory may be theoretical/predicted or based on Sanger sequencing results. There may be discrepancies between sequencing results obtained by Addgene and the depositor sequence. If an Addgene verified sequence is not available, please contact before placing your order to request that our lab fully sequence the plasmid.
How to cite: pnYC-NpM-HsPAN3_245-687-M546H_U was a gift from Elisa Izaurralde (Addgene plasmid # 147686 ; http://n2t.net/addgene:147686 ; RRID:Addgene_147686)
