[The description below was written by a language model from this plasmid's Addgene catalogue record and pLannotate feature annotations shown in this document.]
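Description:
pnYC-NpM-HsPAN3_245-687-M546H_U is a 6,797 nt bacterial expression plasmid for producing a fragment of human PAN3 (residues 245–687, carrying the M546H substitution) in E. coli. The catalogue lists the backbone as unknown, but the feature table shows a p15A origin of replication, a chloramphenicol acetyltransferase gene with its native cat promoter, and scattered remnants of a disrupted tetracycline resistance gene and its promoter. This layout is typical of pACYC-type vectors. The p15A origin gives a low-to-medium copy number (the record lists it as low copy) and is compatible with ColE1-type plasmids, so the construct can be maintained alongside a second expression vector. Selection is by chloramphenicol. Short annotated fragments of an RSF origin, IS1 and resD appear to be backbone remnants rather than functional parts.

The expression cassette consists of a T7 promoter followed by a lac operator, which makes transcription dependent on T7 RNA polymerase and inducible with IPTG, and then the phage T7 gene 10 ribosome binding site. The open reading frame begins with a maltose binding protein lacking its signal sequence, so the N-terminal solubility and affinity tag stays in the cytosol. It continues into the PAN3 coding region, which was matched by the annotation tool to the mouse orthologue, although the record states that it derives from a human cDNA. A T7 terminator closes the cassette, and a short hit to a T7 gene 10B-derived sequence lies just upstream of it. PAN3 is the regulatory subunit of the PAN2–PAN3 deadenylase complex. The associated study concerns the structure of the PAN3 pseudokinase and its interactions with PAN2 and GW182 proteins, so the plasmid likely served to make recombinant mutant protein for structural or binding work. The specific role of the M546H mutation is not stated.
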