Features (pLannotate 1.2.2; 18 found; start..end, strand, type, name):
    739..834     -  CDS            resD (fragment): REDF_ECOLI - Also known as D. Protein inferred from homology: Swiss-Prot protein existence level 3. Acts as a repressor of transcription and as a site-specific resolvase that cleaves at the RfsF site. From Escherichia coli (strain K12).
    824..881     +  CDS            TcR (fragment): tetracycline efflux protein; tet; confers resistance to tetracycline
    878..971     -  CDS            TcR (fragment): tetracycline efflux protein; tet; confers resistance to tetracycline
   1475..2375    -  CDS            TcR (fragment): tetracycline efflux protein; tet; confers resistance to tetracycline
   2402..2420    +  promoter       T7 promoter: promoter for bacteriophage T7 RNA polymerase
   2421..2445    +  protein_bind   lac operator: The lac repressor binds to the lac operator to inhibit transcription in E. coli. This inhibition can be relieved by adding lactose or isopropyl-β-D-thiogalactopyranoside (IPTG). lac repressor encoded by lacI
   2460..2482    +  RBS            RBS: efficient ribosome binding site from bacteriophage T7 gene 10 (Olins and Rangwala, 1989)
   2493..3589    +  CDS            MBP (fragment): maltose binding protein from E. coli; malE (mutated); This version of the gene does not encode a signal sequence, so MBP will remain in the cytosol.
   3641..4963    +  CDS            Pan3 (fragment): PAN3_MOUSE - Experimental evidence at protein level: Swiss-Prot protein existence level 1. Regulatory subunit of the poly(A)-nuclease (PAN) deadenylation complex, one of two cytoplasmic mRNA deadenylases involved in general and miRNA-mediated mRNA turnover. PAN specifically shortens poly(A) tails of RNA and the activity is stimulated by poly(A)-binding protein (PABP). PAN deadenylation is followed by rapid degradation of the shortened mRNA tails by the CCR4-NOT complex. Deadenylated mRNAs are then degraded by two alternative mechanisms, namely exosome-mediated 3'-5' exonucleolytic degradation,
   4986..5035    +  CDS            SET1 (fragment): solubility-enhancement tag derived from T7 phage gene 10B
   5043..5090    +  terminator     T7 terminator: transcription terminator for bacteriophage T7 RNA polymerase
   5113..5217    -  CDS            TcR (fragment): tetracycline efflux protein; tet; confers resistance to tetracycline
   5265..5293    -  promoter       tet promoter: E. coli promoter for tetracycline efflux protein gene
   5405..5950    +  rep_origin     p15A ori: Plasmids containing the medium-copy-number p15A origin of replication can be propagated in E. coli cells that contain a second plasmid with the ColE1 origin.
   6038..6093    +  rep_origin     RSF ori (fragment): Plasmids containing the RSF 1030 origin of replication can be propagated in E. coli cells that contain additional plasmids with compatible origins.
   6212..6355    -  mobile_element IS1 (fragment): prokaryotic transposable element IS1
   6476..6578    +  promoter       cat promoter: promoter of the E. coli cat gene encoding chloramphenicol acetyltransferase
   6579..441     +  CDS            CmR (across the origin): chloramphenicol acetyltransferase; cat; confers resistance to chloramphenicol
>Addgene plasmid #147686 | pnYC-NpM-HsPAN3_245-687-M546H_U | depositor full sequence | sequence record 290133 | Full Sequence
GGTATGGCAATGAAAGACGGTGAGCTGGTGATATGGGATAGTGTTCACCCTTGTTACACCGTTTTCCATG
AGCAAACTGAAACGTTTTCATCGCTCTGGAGTGAATACCACGACGATTTCCGGCAGTTTCTACACATATA
TTCGCAAGATGTGGCGTGTTACGGTGAAAACCTGGCCTATTTCCCTAAAGGGTTTATTGAGAATATGTTT
TTCGTCTCAGCCAATCCCTGGGTGAGTTTCACCAGTTTTGATTTAAACGTGGCCAATATGGACAACTTCT
TCGCCCCCGTTTTCACCATGGGCAAATATTATACGCAAGGCGACAAGGTGCTGATGCCGCTGGCGATTCA
GGTTCATCATGCCGTCTGTGATGGCTTCCATGTCGGCAGAATGCTTAATGAATTACAACAGTACTGCGAT
GAGTGGCAGGGCGGGGCGTAATTTTTTTAAGGCAGTTATTGGTGCCCTTAAACGCCTGGTGCTACGCCTG
AATAAGTGATAATAAGCGGATGAATGGCAGAAATTCGAAAGCAAATTCGACCCGGTCGTCGGTTCAGGGC
AGGGTCGTTAAATAGCCGCTTATGTCTATTGCTGGTTTACCGGTTTATTGACTACCGGAAGCAGTGTGAC
CGTGTGCTTCTCAAATGCCTGAGGCCAGTTTGCTCAGGCTCTCCCCGTGGAGGTAATAATTGACGATATG
ATCATTTATTCTGCCTCCCAGAGCCTGATAAAAACGGTTAGCGCTTCGTTAATACAGATGTAGGTGTTCC
ACAGGGTAGCCAGCAGCATCCTGCGATGCAGATCCGGAACATAATGGTGCAGGGCGCTTGTTTCGGCGTG
GGTATGGTGGCAGGCCCCGTGGCCGGGGGACTGTTGGGCGCTGCCGGCACCTGTCCTACGAGTTGCATGA
TAAAGAAGACAGTCATAAGTGCGGCGACGATAGTCATGCCCCGCGCCCACCGGAAGGAGCTACCGGACAG
CGGTGCGGACTGTTGTAACTCAGAATAAGAAATGAGGCCGCTCATGGCGTTGACTCTCAGTCATAGTATC
GTGGTATCACCGGTTGGTTCCACTCTCTGTTGCGGGCAACTTCAGCAGCACGTAGGGGACTTCCGCGTTT
CCAGACTTTACGAAACACGGAAACCGAAGACCATTCATGTTGTTGCTCAGGTCGCAGACGTTTTGCAGCA
GCAGTCGCTTCACGTTCGCTCGCGTATCGGTGATTCATTCTGCTAACCAGTAAGGCAACCCCGCCAGCCT
AGCCGGGTCCTCAACGACAGGAGCACGATCATGCGCACCCGTGGCCAGGACCCAACGCTGCCCGAGATGC
GCCGCGTGCGGCTGCTGGAGATGGCGGACGCGATGGATATGTTCTGCCAAGGGTTGGTTTGCGCATTCAC
AGTTCTCCGCAAGAATTGATTGGCTCCAATTCTTGGAGTGGTGAATCCGTTAGCGAGGTGCCGCCGGCTT
CCATTCAGGTCGAGGTGGCCCGGCTCCATGCACCGCGACGCAACGCGGGGAGGCAGACAAGGTATAGGGC
GGCGCCTACAATCCATGCCAACCCGTTCCATGTGCTCGCCGAGGCGGCATAAATCGCCGTGACGATCAGC
GGTCCAGTGATCGAAGTTAGGCTGGTAAGAGCCGCGAGCGATCCTTGAAGCTGTCCCTGATGGTCGTCAT
CTACCTGCCTGGACAGCATGGCCTGCAACGCGGGCATCCCGATGCCGCCGGAAGCGAGAAGAATCATAAT
GGGGAAGGCCATCCAGCCTCGCGTCGCGAACGCCAGCAAGACGTAGCCCAGCGCGTCGGCCGCCATGCCG
GCGATAATGGCCTGCTTCTCGCCGAAACGTTTGGTGGCGGGACCAGTGACGAAGGCTTGAGCGAGGGCGT
GCAAGATTCCGAATACCGCAAGCGACAGGCCGATCATCGTCGCGCTCCAGCGAAAGCGGTCCTCGCCGAA
AATGACCCAGAGCGCTGCCGGCACCTGTCCTACGAGTTGCATGATAAAGAAGACAGTCATAAGTGCGGCG
ACGATAGTCATGCCCCGCGCCCACCGGAAGGAGCTGACTGGGTTGAAGGCTCTCAAGGGCATCGGTCGAC
GCTCTCCCTTATGCGACTCCTGCATTAGGAAGCAGCCCAGTAGTAGGTTGAGGCCGTTGAGCACCGCCGC
CGCAAGGAATGGTGCATGCAAGGAGATGGCGCCCAACAGTCCCCCGGCCACGGGGCCTGCCACCATACCC
ACGCCGAAACAAGCGCTCATGAGCCCGAAGTGGCGAGCCCGATCTTCCCCATCGGTGATGTCGGCGATAT
AGGCGCCAGCAACCGCACCTGTGGCGCCGGTGATGCCGGCCACGATGCGTCCGGCGTAGAGGATCAGACT
AAGATCTCGATCCCGCGAAATTAATACGACTCACTATAGGGGAATTGTGAGCGGATAACAATTCCCCACT
AGTAATAATTTTGTTTAACTTTAAGAAGGAGATATACCATGGAAACTGAAGAAGGTAAACTGGTAATCTG
GATTAACGGCGATAAAGGCTATAACGGTCTCGCTGAAGTCGGTAAGAAATTCGAGAAAGATACCGGAATT
AAAGTCACCGTTGAGCATCCGGATAAACTGGAAGAGAAATTCCCACAGGTTGCGGCAACTGGCGATGGCC
CTGACATTATCTTCTGGGCACACGACCGCTTTGGTGGCTACGCTCAATCTGGCCTGTTGGCTGAAATCAC
CCCGGACAAAGCGTTCCAGGACAAGCTGTATCCGTTTACCTGGGATGCCGTACGTTACAACGGCAAGCTG
ATTGCTTACCCGATCGCTGTTGAAGCGTTATCGCTGATTTATAACAAAGACCTGCTGCCGAACCCGCCAA
AAACCTGGGAAGAGATCCCGGCGCTGGATAAAGAACTGAAAGCGAAAGGTAAGAGCGCCCTGATGTTCAA
CCTGCAAGAACCGTACTTCACCTGGCCGCTGATTGCTGCTGACGGGGGTTATGCGTTCAAGTATGAAAAC
GGCAAGTACGACATTAAAGACGTGGGCGTGGATAACGCTGGCGCGAAAGCGGGTCTGACCTTCCTGGTTG
ACCTGATTAAAAACAAACACATGAATGCAGACACCGATTACTCCATCGCAGAAGCTGCCTTTAATAAAGG
CGAAACAGCGATGACCATCAACGGCCCGTGGGCATGGTCCAACATCGACACCAGCAAAGTGAATTATGGT
GTAACGGTACTGCCGACCTTCAAGGGTCAACCATCCAAACCGTTCGTTGGCGTGCTGAGCGCAGGTATTA
ACGCCGCCAGTCCGAACAAAGAGCTGGCAAAAGAGTTCCTCGAAAACTATCTGCTGACTGATGAAGGTCT
GGAAGCGGTTAATAAAGACAAACCGCTGGGTGCCGTAGCGCTGAAGTCTTACGAGGAAGAGTTGGCGAAA
GATCCACGTATTGCCGCCACGATGGAAAACGCCCAGAAAGGTGAAATCATGCCGAACATCCCGCAGATGT
CCGCTTTCTGGTATGCCGTGCGTACTGCGGTGATCAACGCCGCCAGCGGTCGTCAGACTGTCGATGAAGC
CCTTAAAGACGCGCAGACTGGTACCGGCAGCGGCCTGGAAGTTCTGTTCCAGGGGCCCCATATGCTCGAG
ATGGCTGATGAACTCCGACAGGAGCTGATCAACAGACATTTAATAACAATGGCTCAAATTGATCAAGCAG
ATATGCCAGCAGTTCCTACAGAGGTTGACAGCTACCATAGCCTATTCCCTCTAGAACCACTGCCACCTCC
CAACCGGATACAGAAATCAAGTAATTTTGGATATATTACATCTTGCTACAAAGCTGTAAACAGCAAAGAT
GATCTGCCATATTGCCTTCGGAGGATACATGGTTTTCGTCTTGTTAACACAAAGTGCATGGTGTTGGTCG
ACATGTGGAAGAAAATTCAACACTCAAATATCGTAACTTTGCGTGAAGTATTTACCACTAAAGCATTTGC
TGAGCCCTCTCTTGTGTTTGCACATGATTTCCATGCTGGAGGAGAAACTATGATGAGCAGACACTTTAAT
GACCCTAATGCTGATGCCTACTTCACCAAGAGAAAGTGGGGTCAGCACGAGGGACCATTGCCCAGGCAGC
ATGCTGGATTATTGCCAGAATCTCTTATTTGGGCATATATTGTCCAACTAAGTTCTGCATTGCGTACCAT
TCATACAGCAGGTTTGGCATGTCGAGTTATGGATCCAACAAAGATTCTGATAACTGGCAAAACAAGGTTG
CGAGTAAATTGTGTTGGAGTTTTTGATGTTTTAACATTTGATAACAGTCAAAATAATAATCCATTGGCAT
TAATGGCCCAGTACCAGCAAGCAGATCTGATATCATTAGGAAAAGTTGTGTTGGCTTTGGCTTGCAACTC
TTTGGCAGGAATTCAGCGAGAGAATTTACAGAAAGCCATGGAACTGGTGACAATCAACTATTCCTCTGAC
CTGAAGAATCTGATTTTGTATTTGTTGACTGACCAAAACAGGATGCGAAGTGTAAATGACATCCACCCCA
TGATTGGTGCTCGATTTTATACTCAATTGGATGCTGCTCAAATGAGAAATGATGTCATAGAGGAAGACCT
TGCAAAGGAGGTTCAAAATGGAAGACTGTTTAGGCTCCTAGCAAAATTGGGAACAATCAATGAGAGGCCG
GAGTTTCAGAAGGATCCCACTTGGTCAGAGACTGGAGACCGTTATCTGTTGAAACTCTTTAGGGATCATC
TTTTTCATCAGGTGACAGAAGCAGGTGCTCCCTGGATTGACCTCAGTCATATAATTTCTTGTCTTAACAA
GCTAGATGCTGGTGTGCCAGAAAAAATAAGCCTGATTTCCAGAGATGAGAAGAGTGTACTTGTGGTGACC
TACAGTGACTTAAAGCGCTGCTTTGAAAATACTTTTCAAGAACTGATTGCAGCTGCAAATGGTCAGTTGT
AGCCTAGGAGATCCGGCTGCTAACAAAGCCCGAAAGGAAGCTGAGTTGGCTGCTGCCACCGCTGAGCAAT
AACTAGCATAACCCCTTGGGGCCTCTAAACGGGTCTTGAGGGGTTTTTTGCTGAAAGGAGGAACTATATC
CGGATATCCCGCAAGAGGCCCGGCAGTACCGGCATAACCAAGCCTATGCCTACAGCATCCAGGGTGACGG
TGCCGAGGATGACGATGAGCGCATTGTTAGATTTCATACACGGTGCCTGACTGCGTTAGCAATTTAACTG
TGATAAACTACCGCATTAAAGCTTATCGATGATAAGCTGTCAAACATGAGAATTACAACTTATATCGTAT
GGGGCTGACTTCAGGTGCTACATTTGAAGAGATAAATTGCACTGAAATCAAGAAATATTTTATCTGATTA
ATAAGATGATCTTCTTGAGATCGTTTTGGTCTGCGCGTAATCTCTTGCTCTGAAAACGAAAAAACCGCCT
TGCAGGGCGGTTTTTCGAAGGTTCTCTGAGCTACCAACTCTTTGAACCGAGGTAACTGGCTTGGAGGAGC
GCAGTCACCAAAACTTGTCCTTTCAGTTTAGCCTTAACCGGCGCATGACTTCAAGACTAACTCCTCTAAA
TCAATTACCAGTGGCTGCTGCCAGTGGTGCTTTTGCATGTCTTTCCGGGTTGGACTCAAGACGATAGTTA
CCGGATAAGGCGCAGCGGTCGGACTGAACGGGGGGTTCGTGCATACAGTCCAGCTTGGAGCGAACTGCCT
ACCCGGAACTGAGTGTCAGGCGTGGAATGAGACAAACGCGGCCATAACAGCGGAATGACACCGGTAAACC
GAAAGGCAGGAACAGGAGAGCGCACGAGGGAGCCGCCAGGGGGAAACGCCTGGTATCTTTATAGTCCTGT
CGGGTTTCGCCACCACTGATTTGAGCGTCAGATTTCGTGATGCTTGTCAGGGGGGCGGAGCCTATGGAAA
AACGGCTTTGCCGCGGCCCTCTCACTTCCCTGTTAAGTATCTTCCTGGCATCTTCCAGGAAATCTCCGCC
CCGTTCGTAAGCCATTTCCGCTCGCCGCAGTCGAACGACCGAGCGTAGCGAGTCAGTGAGCGAGGAAGCG
GAATATATCCTGTATCACATATTCTGCTGACGCACCGGTGCAGCCTTTTTTCTCCTGCCACATGAAGCAC
TTCACTGACACCCTCATCAGTGCCAACATAGTAAGCCAGTATACACTCCCCTAGCGCTGATGTCCGGCGG
TGCTTTTGCCGTTACGCACCACCCCGTCAGTAGCTGAACAGGAGGGACAGCTGATAGAAACAGAAGCCAC
TGGAGCACCTCAAAAACACCATCATACACTAAATCAGTAAGTTGGCAGCATCACCCGACGCACTTTGCGC
CGAATAAATACCTGTGACGGAAGATCACTTCGCAGAATAAATAAATCCTGGTGTCCCTGTTGATACCGGG
AAGCCCTGGGCCAACTTTTGGCGAAAATGAGACGTTGATCGGCACGTAAGAGGTTCCAACTTTCACCATA
ATGAAATAAGATCACTACCGGGCGTATTTTTTGAGTTATCGAGATTTTCAGGAGCTAAGGAAGCTAAAAT
GGAGAAAAAAATCACTGGATATACCACCGTTGATATATCCCAATGGCATCGTAAAGAACATTTTGAGGCA
TTTCAGTCAGTTGCTCAATGTACCTATAACCAGACCGTTCAGCTGGATATTACGGCCTTTTTAAAGACCG
TAAAGAAAAATAAGCACAAGTTTTATCCGGCCTTTATTCACATTCTTGCCCGCCTGATGAATGCTCATCC
GGAATTC
